>Addgene plasmid #172971 | pWSK29-wzzpHS2 | addgene full sequence | sequence record 345224 | Addgene NGS Result
AAAGTATATATGAGTAAACTTGGTCTGACAGTTACCAATGCTTAATCAGTGAGGCACCTATCTCAGCGAT
CTGTCTATTTCGTTCATCCATAGTTGCCTGACTCCCCGTCGTGTAGATAACTACGATACGGGAGGGCTTA
CCATCTGGCCCCAGTGCTGCAATGATACCGCGAGACCCACGCTCACCGGCTCCAGATTTATCAGCAATAA
ACCAGCCAGCCGGAAGGGCCGAGCGCAGAAGTGGTCCTGCAACTTTATCCGCCTCCATCCAGTCTATTAA
TTGTTGCCGGGAAGCTAGAGTAAGTAGTTCGCCAGTTAATAGTTTGCGCAACGTTGTTGCCATTGCTACA
GGCATCGTGGTGTCACGCTCGTCGTTTGGTATGGCTTCATTCAGCTCCGGTTCCCAGCGATCAAGGCGAG
TTACATGATCCCCCATGTTGTGCAAAAAAGCGGTTAGCTCCTTCGGTCCTCCGATCGTTGTCAGAAGTAA
GTTGGCCGCAGTGTTATCACTCATGGTTATGGCAGCACTGCATAATTCTCTTACTGTCATGCCATCCGTA
AGATGCTTTTCTGTGACTGGTGAGTACTCAACCAAGTCATTCTGAGAATAGTGTATGCGGCGACCGAGTT
GCTCTTGCCCGGCGTCAATACGGGATAATACCGCGCCACATAGCAGAACTTTAAAAGTGCTCATCATTGG
AAAACGTTCTTCGGGGCGAAAACTCTCAAGGATCTTACCGCTGTTGAGATCCAGTTCGATGTAACCCACT
CGTGCACCCAACTGATCTTCAGCATCTTTTACTTTCACCAGCGTTTCTGGGTGAGCAAAAACAGGAAGGC
AAAATGCCGCAAAAAAGGGAATAAGGGCGACACGGAAATGTTGAATACTCATACTCTTCCTTTTTCAATA
TTATTGAAGCATTTATCAGGGTTATTGTCTCATGAGCGGATACATATTTGAATGTATTTAGAAAAATAAA
CAAATAGGGGTTCCGCGCACATTTCCCCGAAAAGTGCCACCTAAATTGTAAGCGTTAATATTTTGTTAAA
ATTCGCGTTAAATTTTTGTTAAATCAGCTCATTTTTTAACCAATAGGCCGAAATCGGCAAAATCCCTTAT
AAATCAAAAGAATAGACCGAGATAGGGT
[37 nt withheld, positions 1149-1185]
AAAGAACGTGGACTCCAACGTCAAAGG
[49 nt withheld, positions 1213-1261]
T
[91 nt withheld, positions 1263-1353]
G
[124 nt withheld, positions 1355-1478]
CCCATTCGCCATTCAGGCTGCGCAACTGTTGGGAAGGGCGATCGGTGCGGGCCTCTTCGCTATTACGCCA
GCTGGCGAAAGGGGGATGTGCTGCAAGGCGATTAAGTTGGGTAACGCCAGGGTTTTCCCAGTCACGACGT
TGTAAAACGACGGCCAGTGAGCGCGCGTAATACGACTCACTATAGGGCGAATTGGGTACCGGGCCCCCCC
TCGAGGTCGACGGTATCGATAAGCTTGATATCGAATTCCTGCATAGCTATGCAGTGAGCTGAAAGCGATC
CTGACGCATTTTTCCGGTTTACCCCGGGGAAAACATCTCTTTTTGCGGTGTTTGCGGCAGAATCGCGTTC
AGCGCGTTTTAGCGGTGCGCGCAATAAAATGTTATGTTAAATGTCTGCTGAATGGTTTTTAGGTTTTTTC
CTAACATATGATAGAATAAAAAAACCATATGTTAATATATTGTGTTTTTTTCAATGAAAATCTCAAAGGT
CTCTGACGAACATTTTTCTAATTACAACATGTTGCCGAATGGTAATGAAGAAATTGACCTTTTTGGCTTG
ATTAGCGTTTTATGGGCAGCAAAAATAAAAATTGTTGGGGTGATTCTATTTTTTGCTTGTATTGGCTTTC
TTGTTTCTTTTGTTTTGCCACAAAAATGGACTAGTTCTGCTGTGGTTACTCCTGCTGAGTCTGTTCAATG
GAGTGAATTAAATAAGGAGCTTTCCAAGCTTCATGTTCTGGGAGTGGATTTTGATATCAATCGTGATAGC
GCATTTGCTCTGTTTATTAAGAAATTTCAGTCCGTTAATTCGTTGAATGAGTATATGAGATCATCTCCTT
ATGTTATGGAGATTATTAAAAAGAATAACATTAGCGCTCTCGAACTGCATCGTGCAATTGTTGAGTTGAG
TAAAAATATGAAGTCGATTGATGATAATGCCAGTAAGAAAAACGACAAGTCATCATTGTATGTATCATGG
ACTCTGAGTTTTACTGCTCCAACAAGTAAAGAAGCTCACGATGTGTTGTCTGGGTATATTAATTATGTTT
CTTCCCTTGTTGTAAGGGATTTGATGGAAGATATAAGAAATAAACTAGAAGTTAAAACTAATGTTGAAAA
AGAAATTCTTGCACTGGATGAGATAAAAATTAGAAACCAGCTGAATGCAGATATTCGACGCCTCAATTAT
TCACTGGAGGTTGCTAATGCGGCTGGAATAAAAAAACCTGTATACAGCAATGGTCAGATTATGAAGGATG
ACCCAGATTTTCCTGTGGCTCTCGGTTCTGATGGTATAGCAACTAAATTGAACATCAAAAAATCAATCAA
GGATGTTTCGGAATTGAGTGGGGAGTTGCGAAATCGTCAATATGTTGTGAATCAATTGGTTGTGGCGAAA
GTGGGGGATGTTGATTTTATGCCATTTCAGTATCAATTGAGCCCAACGTTACCGGTCAGAAAGGATGGGC
CAAGTAATGCCATAATTGTAATTCTTTCTTCTGTCATTGGAGGGATGCTTGCATGTGGCTATATACTTTT
ACGTCATGCCATGGAGGCCAGAAAGATGAGTGTGATTGAGTAAAAGTTGTGCTGATGCAGCCCGGGGGAT
CCACTAGTTCTAGAGCGGCCGCCACCGCGGTGGAGCTCCAGCTTTTGTTCCCTTTAGTGAGGGTTAATTG
CGCGCTTGGCGTAATCATGGTCATAGCTGTTTCCTGTGTGAAATTGTTATCCGCTCACAATTCCACACAA
CATACGAGCCGGAAGCATAAAGTGTAAAGCCTGGGGTGCCTAATGAGTGAGCTAACTCACATTAATTGCG
TTGCGCTCACTGCCCGCTTTCCAGTCGGGAAACCTGTCGTGCCAGCTGCATTAATGAATCGGCCAACGCG
CGGGGAGAGGCGGTTTGCGTATTGGGCGCTCTTCCGCTTCCTCGCTCACTGACTCGCTGCGCTCGGTCGT
TCGGCTGCGGCGAGCGGTATCAGCTCACTCAAAGGCGGTAATACGGTTATCCACAGAATCAGGGGATAAC
GCAGGAAAGAACATGTGAGATCTCTACGGGTCGGATTTGAAGTCGTCTTGGTAGGAGGCAGCCTGAATGG
CGAATGCCGATGCCCTTGAGAGCCTTCAACCCAGTCAGCTCCTTCCGGTGGGCGCGGGGCATGACTATCG
TCGCCGCACTTATGACTGTCTTCTTTATCATGCAACTCGTAGGACAGGGTGCCGGCAGCGCTCTGGGTCA
TTTTCGGCGAGGACCGCTTTCGCTGGAGCGCGACGATGATCGGCCTGTCGCTTGCGGTATTCGGAATCTT
GCACGCCCTCGCTCAAGCCTTCGTCACTGGTCCCGCCACCAAACGTTTCGGCGAGAAGCAGGCCATTATC
GCCGGCATGGCGGCCGACGCGCTGGGCTACGTCTTGCTGGCGTTCGCGACGCGAGGCTGGATGGCCTTCC
CCATTATGATTCTTCTCGCTTCCGGCGGCATCGGGATGCCCGCGTTGCAGGCCATGCTGTCCAGGCAGGT
AGATGACGACCATCAGGGACAGCTTCAAGGATCGCTCGCGGCTCTTACCAGCCTAACTTCGATCATTGGA
CCGCTGATCGTCACGGCGATTTATGCCGCCTCGGCGAGCACATGGAACGGGTTGGCATGGATTGTAGGCG
CCGCCCTATACCTTGTCTGCCTCCCCGCGTTGCGTCGCGGTGCATGGAGCCGGGCCACCTCGACCTGAAT
GGAAGCCGGCGGCACCTCGCTAACGGATTCACCACTCCGCAGACCCGCCATAAAACGCCCTGAGAAGCCC
GTGACGGGCTTTTCTTGTATTATGGGTAGTTTCCTTGCATGAATCCATAAAAGGCGCCTGTAGTGCCATT
TACCCCCATTCACTGCCAGAGCCGTGAGCGCAGCGAACTGAATGTCACGAAAAAGACAGCGACTCAGGTG
CCTGATGGTCGGAGACAAAAGGAATATTCAGCGATTTGCCCGAGCTTGCGAGGGTGCTACTTAAGCCTTT
AGGGTTTTAAGGTCTGTTTTGTAGAGGAGCAAACAGCGTTTGCGACATCCTTTTGTAATACTGCGGAACT
GACTAAAGTAGTGAGTTATACACAGGGCTGGGATCTATTCTTTTTATCTTTTTTTATTCTTTCTTTATTC
TATAAATTATAACCACTTGAATATAAACAAAAAAAACACACAAAGGTCTAGCGGAATTTACAGAGGGTCT
AGCAGAATTTACAAGTTTTCCAGCAAAGGTCTAGCAGAATTTACAGATACCCACAACTCAAAGGAAAAGG
ACTAGTAATTATCATTGACTAGCCCATCTCAATTGGTATAGTGATTAAAATCACCTAGACCAATTGAGAT
GTATGTCTGAATTAGTTGTTTTCAAAGCAAATGAACTAGCGATTAGTCGCTATGACTTAACGGAGCATGA
AACCAAGCTAATTTTATGCTGTGTGGCACTACTCAACCCCACGATTGAAAACCCTACAAGGAAAGAACGG
ACGGTATCGTTCACTTATAACCAATACGCTCAGATGATGAACATCAGTAGGGAAAATGCTTATGGTGTAT
TAGCTAAAGCAACCAGAGAGCTGATGACGAGAACTGTGGAAATCAGGAATCCTTTGGTTAAAGGCTTTGA
GATTTTCCAGTGGACAAACTATGCCAAGTTCTCAAGCGAAAAATTAGAATTAGTTTTTAGTGAAGAGATA
TTGCCTTATCTTTTCCAGTTAAAAAAATTCATAAAATATAATCTGGAACATGTTAAGTCTTTTGAAAACA
AATACTCTATGAGGATTTATGAGTGGTTATTAAAAGAACTAACACAAAAGAAAACTCACAAGGCAAATAT
AGAGATTAGCCTTGATGAATTTAAGTTCATGTTAATGCTTGAAAATAACTACCATGAGTTTAAAAGGCTT
AACCAATGGGTTTTGAAACCAATAAGTAAAGATTTAAACACTTACAGCAATATGAAATTGGTGGTTGATA
AGCGAGGCCGCCCGACTGATACGTTGATTTTCCAAGTTGAACTAGATAGACAAATGGATCTCGTAACCGA
ACTTGAGAACAACCAGATAAAAATGAATGGTGACAAAATACCAACAACCATTACATCAGATTCCTACCTA
CATAACGGACTAAGAAAAACACTACACGATGCTTTAACTGCAAAAATTCAGCTCACCAGTTTTGAGGCAA
AATTTTTGAGTGACATGCAAAGTAAGTATGATCTCAATGGTTCGTTCTCATGGCTCACGCAAAAACAACG
AACCACACTAGAGAACATACTGGCTAAATACGGAAGGATCTGAGGTTCTTATGGCTCTTGTATCTATCAG
TGAAGCATCAAGACTAACAAACAAAAGTAGAACAACTGTTCACCGTTACATATCAAAGGGAAAACTGTCC
ATATGCACAGATGAAAACGGTGTAAAAAAGATAGATACATCAGAGCTTTTACGAGTTTTTGGTGCATTCA
AAGCTGTTCACCATGAACAGATCGACAATGTAACAGATGAACAGCATGTAACACCTAATAGAACAGGTGA
AACCAGTAAAACAAAGCAACTAGAACATGAAATTGAACACCTGAGACAACTTGTTACAGCTCAACAGTCA
CACATAGACAGCCTGAAACAGGCGATGCTGCTTATCGAATCAAAGCTGCCGACAACACGGGAGCCAGTGA
CGCCTCCCGTGGGGAAAAAATCATGGCAATTCTGGAAGAAATAGCGCTTTCAGCCGGCAAACCGGCTGAA
GCCGGATCTGCGATTCTGATAACAAACTAGCAACACCAGAACAGCCCGTTTGCGGGCAGCAAAACCCGTA
CTTTTGGACGTTCCGGCGGTTTTTTGTGGCGAGTGGTGTTCGGGCGGTGCGCGCAAGATCCATTATGTTA
AACGGGCGAGTTTACATCTCAAAACCGCCCGCTTAACACCATCAGAAATCCTCAGCGCGATTTTAAGCAC
CAACCCCCCCCCGTAACACCCAAATCCATACTGAAAGTGGCTTTGTTGAATAAATCAGATTTCGGGTAAG
TCTCCCCCGTAGCGGGTTGTGTTTTCAGGCAATACGCACGCTTTCAGGCATACCTGCTTTCGTCATTTTG
TTCAGCGCTCGTACCAGGGCCATAGCCTCCGCAACCTGACCATCGTAGTCACGCAGCGTCAGTGAACCCC
CGAACAGAGATCTGACGCTCAGTGGAACGAAAACTCACGTTAAGGGATTTTGGTCATGAGATTATCAAAA
AGGATCTTCACCTAGATCCTTTTAAATTAAAAATGAAGTTTTAAATCAATCT
Features (pLannotate 1.2.2; 20 found; start..end, strand, type, name):
     32..892     -  CDS            AmpR: β-lactamase; bla; confers resistance to ampicillin, carbenicillin, and related antibiotics
    893..997     -  promoter       AmpR promoter: bla
   1050..1478    -  rep_origin     f1 ori (sequence partly withheld): f1 bacteriophage origin of replication; arrow indicates direction of (+) strand synthesis
   1483..1638    -  CDS            lacZα (fragment): LacZα fragment of β-galactosidase; lacZ fragment
   1646..1664    +  promoter       T7 promoter: promoter for bacteriophage T7 RNA polymerase
   1673..1731    -  misc_feature   MCS (fragment): pBluescript multiple cloning site
   1831..1847    +  misc_feature   cer region (fragment): ColE1-derived recombination site that helps to maintain plasmids as monomers
   1949..3043    +  CDS            fepE: FEPE_ECOLI - Experimental evidence at protein level: Swiss-Prot protein existence level 1. Part of the ferric enterobactin transport system. From Escherichia coli (strain K12).
   3074..3126    -  misc_feature   MCS (fragment): pBluescript multiple cloning site
   3139..3157    -  promoter       T3 promoter: promoter for bacteriophage T3 RNA polymerase
   3202..3218    -  protein_bind   lac operator: The lac repressor binds to the lac operator to inhibit transcription in E. coli. This inhibition can be relieved by adding lactose or isopropyl-β-D-thiogalactopyranoside (IPTG). lac repressor encoded by lacI
   3226..3256    -  promoter       lac promoter: promoter for the E. coli lac operon
   3271..3292    -  protein_bind   CAP binding site: CAP binding activates transcription in the presence of cAMP. E. coli catabolite activator protein
   3305..3397    -  CDS            lacI (fragment): lac repressor; lacI; The lac repressor binds to the lac operator to inhibit transcription in E. coli. This inhibition can be relieved by adding lactose or isopropyl-β-D-thiogalactopyranoside (IPTG).
   3399..3527    -  rep_origin     RSF ori (fragment): Plasmids containing the RSF 1030 origin of replication can be propagated in E. coli cells that contain additional plasmids with compatible origins.
   3566..3582    +  CDS            lacZα (fragment): LacZα fragment of β-galactosidase; lacZ fragment
   3585..4206    +  CDS            TcR (fragment): tetracycline efflux protein; tet; confers resistance to tetracycline
   4571..4793    +  rep_origin     pSC101 ori: low-copy replication origin that requires the Rep101 protein
   4841..5791    +  CDS            Rep101: RepA protein needed for replication with the pSC101 origin; rep101
   6546..6674    -  CDS            TRA2_ECOLX (fragment): Protein predicted: Swiss-Prot protein existence level 4. Required for transposition of transposon Tn903. From Escherichia coli.
