>Addgene plasmid #172971 | pWSK29-wzzpHS2 Sequencing Result | analyzer sequence | sequence record 340815
GAATAGATCCCAGCCCTGTGTATAACTCACTACTTTAGTCAGTTCCGCAGTATTACAAAAGGATGTCGCA
AACGCTGTTTGCTCCTCTACAAAACAGACCTTAAAACCCTAAAGGCTTAAGTAGCACCCTCGCAAGCTCG
GGCAAATCGCTGAATATTCCTTTTGTCTCCGACCATCAGGCACCTGAGTCGCTGTCTTTTTCGTGACATT
CAGTTCGCTGCGCTCACGGCTCTGGCAGTGAATGGGGGTAAATGGCACTACAGGCGCCTTTTATGGATTC
ATGCAAGGAAACTACCCATAATACAAGAAAAGCCCGTCACGGGCTTCTCAGGGCGTTTTATGGCGGGTCT
GCGGAGTGGTGAATCCGTTAGCGAGGTGCCGCCGGCTTCCATTCAGGTCGAGGTGGCCCGGCTCCATGCA
CCGCGACGCAACGCGGGGAGGCAGACAAGGTATAGGGCGGCGCCTACAATCCATGCCAACCCGTTCCATG
TGCTCGCCGAGGCGGCATAAATCGCCGTGACGATCAGCGGTCCAATGATCGAAGTTAGGCTGGTAAGAGC
CGCGAGCGATCCTTGAAGCTGTCCCTGATGGTCGTCATCTACCTGCCTGGACAGCATGGCCTGCAACGCG
GGCATCCCGATGCCGCCGGAAGCGAGAAGAATCATAATGGGGAAGGCCATCCAGCCTCGCGTCGCGAACG
CCAGCAAGACGTAGCCCAGCGCGTCGGCCGCCATGCCGGCGATAATGGCCTGCTTCTCGCCGAAACGTTT
GGTGGCGGGACCAGTGACGAAGGCTTGAGCGAGGGCGTGCAAGATTCCGAATACCGCAAGCGACAGGCCG
ATCATCGTCGCGCTCCAGCGAAAGCGGTCCTCGCCGAAAATGACCCAGAGCGCTGCCGGCACCCTGTCCT
ACGAGTTGCATGATAAAGAAGACAGTCATAAGTGCGGCGACGATAGTCATGCCCCGCGCCCACCGGAAGG
AGCTGACTGGGTTGAAGGCTCTCAAGGGCATCGGCATTCGCCATTCAGGCTGCCTCCTACCAAGACGACT
TCAAATCCGACCCGTAGAGATCTCACATGTTCTTTCCTGCGTTATCCCCTGATTCTGTGGATAACCGTAT
TACCGCCTTTGAGTGAGCTGATACCGCTCGCCGCAGCCGAACGACCGAGCGCAGCGAGTCAGTGAGCGAG
GAAGCGGAAGAGCGCCCAATACGCAAACCGCCTCTCCCCGCGCGTTGGCCGATTCATTAATGCAGCTGGC
ACGACAGGTTTCCCGACTGGAAAGCGGGCAGTGAGCGCAACGCAATTAATGTGAGTTAGCTCACTCATTA
GGCACCCCAGGCTTTACACTTTATGCTTCCGGCTCGTATGTTGTGTGGAATTGTGAGCGGATAACAATTT
CACACAGGAAACAGCTATGACCATGATTACGCCAAGCGCGCAATTAACCCTCACTAAAGGGAACAAAAGC
TGGAGCTCCACCGCGGTGGCGGCCGCTCTAGAACTAGTGGATCCCCCGGGCTGCAGGAATTCGATATCAA
GCTTATCGATACCGTCGACCTCGAGGGGGGGCCCGGTACCCAATTCGCCCTATAGTGAGTCGTATTACGC
GCGCTCACTGGCCGTCGTTTTACAACGTCGTGACTGGGAAAACCCTGGCGTTACCCAACTTAATCGCCTT
GCAGCACATCCCCCTTTCGCCAGCTGGCGTAATAGCGAAGAGGCCCGCACCGATCGCCCTTCCCAACAGT
TGCGCAGCCTGAATGGCGAATGGG
[124 nt withheld, positions 1775-1898]
C
[91 nt withheld, positions 1900-1990]
A
[49 nt withheld, positions 1992-2040]
CCTTTGACGTTGGAGTCCACGTTCTTT
[37 nt withheld, positions 2068-2104]
ACCCTATCTCGGTCTATTCTTTTGATTTATAAGGGATTTTGCCGATTTCGGCCTATTGGTTAAAAAATGA
GCTGATTTAACAAAAATTTAACGCGAATTTTAACAAAATATTAACGCTTACAATTTAGGTGGCACTTTTC
GGGGAAATGTGCGCGGAACCCCTATTTGTTTATTTTTCTAAATACATTCAAATATGTATCCGCTCATGAG
ACAATAACCCTGATAAATGCTTCAATAATATTGAAAAAGGAAGAGTATGAGTATTCAACATTTCCGTGTC
GCCCTTATTCCCTTTTTTGCGGCATTTTGCCTTCCTGTTTTTGCTCACCCAGAAACGCTGGTGAAAGTAA
AAGATGCTGAAGATCAGTTGGGTGCACGAGTGGGTTACATCGAACTGGATCTCAACAGCGGTAAGATCCT
TGAGAGTTTTCGCCCCGAAGAACGTTTTCCAATGATGAGCACTTTTAAAGTTCTGCTATGTGGCGCGGTA
TTATCCCGTATTGACGCCGGGCAAGAGCAACTCGGTCGCCGCATACACTATTCTCAGAATGACTTGGTTG
AGTACTCACCAGTCACAGAAAAGCATCTTACGGATGGCATGACAGTAAGAGAATTATGCAGTGCTGCCAT
AACCATGAGTGATAACACTGCGGCCAACTTACTTCTGACAACGATCGGAGGACCGAAGGAGCTAACCGCT
TTTTTGCACAACATGGGGGATCATGTAACTCGCCTTGATCGCTGGGAACCGGAGCTGAATGAAGCCATAC
CAAACGACGAGCGTGACACCACGATGCCTGTAGCAATGGCAACAACGTTGCGCAAACTATTAACTGGCGA
ACTACTTACTCTAGCTTCCCGGCAACAATTAATAGACTGGATGGAGGCGGATAAAGTTGCAGGACCACTT
CTGCGCTCGGCCCTTCCGGCTGGCTGGTTTATTGCTGATAAATCTGGAGCCGGTGAGCGTGGGTCTCGCG
GTATCATTGCAGCACTGGGGCCAGATGGTAAGCCCTCCCGTATCGTAGTTATCTACACGACGGGGAGTCA
GGCAACTATGGATGAACGAAATAGACAGATCGCTGAGATAGGTGCCTCACTGATTAAGCATTGGTAACTG
TCAGACCAAGTTTACTCATATATACTTTAGATTGATTTAAAACTTCATTTTTAATTTAAAAGGATCTAGG
TGAAGATCCTTTTTGATAATCTCATGACCAAAATCCCTTAACGTGAGTTTTCGTTCCACTGAGCGTCAGA
TCTCTGTTCGGGGGTTCACTGACGCTGCGTGACTACGATGGTCAGGTTGCGGAGGCTATGGCCCTGGTAC
GAGCGCTGAACAAAATGACGAAAGCAGGTATGCCTGAAAGCGTGCGTATTGCCTGAAAACACAACCCGCT
ACGGGGGAGACTTACCCGAAATCTGATTTATTCAACAAAGCCACTTTCAGTATGGATTTGGGTGTTACGG
GGGGGGGTTGGTGCTTAAAATCGCGCTGAGGATTTCTGATGGTGTTAAGCGGGCGGTTTTGAGATGTAAA
CTCGCCCGTTTAACATAATGGATCTTGCGCGCACCGCCCGAACACCACTCGCCACAAAAAACCGCCGGAA
CGTCCAAAAGTACGGGTTTTGCTGCCCGCAAACGGGCTGTTCTGGTGTTGCTAGTTTGTTATCAGAATCG
CAGATCCGGCTTCAGCCGGTTTGCCGGCTGAAAGCGCTATTTCTTCCAGAATTGCCATGATTTTTTCCCC
ACGGGAGGCGTCACTGGCTCCCGTGTTGTCGGCAGCTTTGATTCGATAAGCAGCATCGCCTGTTTCAGGC
TGTCTATGTGTGACTGTTGAGCTGTAACAAGTTGTCTCAGGTGTTCAATTTCATGTTCTAGTTGCTTTGT
TTTACTGGTTTCACCTGTTCTATTAGGTGTTACATGCTGTTCATCTGTTACATTGTCGATCTGTTCATGG
TGAACAGCTTTGAATGCACCAAAAACTCGTAAAAGCTCTGATGTATCTATCTTTTTTACACCGTTTTCAT
CTGTGCATATGGACAGTTTTCCCTTTGATATGTAACGGTGAACAGTTGTTCTACTTTTGTTTGTTAGTCT
TGATGCTTCACTGATAGATACAAGAGCCATAAGAACCTCAGATCCTTCCGTATTTAGCCAGTATGTTCTC
TAGTGTGGTTCGTTGTTTTTGCGTGAGCCATGAGAACGAACCATTGAGATCATACTTACTTTGCATGTCA
CTCAAAAATTTTGCCTCAAAACTGGTGAGCTGAATTTTTGCAGTTAAAGCATCGTGTAGTGTTTTTCTTA
GTCCGTTATGTAGGTAGGAATCTGATGTAATGGTTGTTGGTATTTTGTCACCATTCATTTTTATCTGGTT
GTTCTCAAGTTCGGTTACGAGATCCATTTGTCTATCTAGTTCAACTTGGAAAATCAACGTATCAGTCGGG
CGGCCTCGCTTATCAACCACCAATTTCATATTGCTGTAAGTGTTTAAATCTTTACTTATTGGTTTCAAAA
CCCATTGGTTAAGCCTTTTAAACTCATGGTAGTTATTTTCAAGCATTAACATGAACTTAAATTCATCAAG
GCTAATCTCTATATTTGCCTTGTGAGTTTTCTTTTGTGTTAGTTCTTTTAATAACCACTCATAAATCCTC
ATAGAGTATTTGTTTTCAAAAGACTTAACATGTTCCAGATTATATTTTATGAATTTTTTTAACTGGAAAA
GATAAGGCAATATCTCTTCACTAAAAACTAATTCTAATTTTTCGCTTGAGAACTTGGCATAGTTTGTCCA
CTGGAAAATCTCAAAGCCTTTAACCAAAGGATTCCTGATTTCCACAGTTCTCGTCATCAGCTCTCTGGTT
GCTTTAGCTAATACACCATAAGCATTTTCCCTACTGATGTTCATCATCTGAGCGTATTGGTTATAAGTGA
ACGATACCGTCCGTTCTTTCCTTGTAGGGTTTTCAATCGTGGGGTTGAGTAGTGCCACACAGCATAAAAT
TAGCTTGGTTTCATGCTCCGTTAAGTCATAGCGACTAATCGCTAGTTCATTTGCTTTGAAAACAACTAAT
TCAGACATACATCTCAATTGGTCTAGGTGATTTTAATCACTATACCAATTGAGATGGGCTAGTCAATGAT
AATTACTAGTCCTTTTCCTTTGAGTTGTGGGTATCTGTAAATTCTGCTAGACCTTTGCTGGAAAACTTGT
AAATTCTGCTAGACCCTCTGTAAATTCCGCTAGACCTTTGTGTGTTTTTTTTGTTTATATTCAAGTGGTT
ATAATTTATAGAATAAAGAAAGAATAAAAAAAGATAAAAA
Features (pLannotate 1.2.2; 17 found; start..end, strand, type, name):
    393..1014    -  CDS            TcR (fragment): tetracycline efflux protein; tet; confers resistance to tetracycline
   1017..1033    -  CDS            lacZα (fragment): LacZα fragment of β-galactosidase; lacZ fragment
   1072..1200    +  rep_origin     RSF ori (fragment): Plasmids containing the RSF 1030 origin of replication can be propagated in E. coli cells that contain additional plasmids with compatible origins.
   1202..1294    +  CDS            lacI (fragment): lac repressor; lacI; The lac repressor binds to the lac operator to inhibit transcription in E. coli. This inhibition can be relieved by adding lactose or isopropyl-β-D-thiogalactopyranoside (IPTG).
   1307..1328    +  protein_bind   CAP binding site: CAP binding activates transcription in the presence of cAMP. E. coli catabolite activator protein
   1343..1373    +  promoter       lac promoter: promoter for the E. coli lac operon
   1381..1397    +  protein_bind   lac operator: The lac repressor binds to the lac operator to inhibit transcription in E. coli. This inhibition can be relieved by adding lactose or isopropyl-β-D-thiogalactopyranoside (IPTG). lac repressor encoded by lacI
   1442..1460    +  promoter       T3 promoter: promoter for bacteriophage T3 RNA polymerase
   1473..1580    +  misc_feature   MCS: pBluescript multiple cloning site
   1589..1607    -  promoter       T7 promoter: promoter for bacteriophage T7 RNA polymerase
   1615..1770    +  CDS            lacZα (fragment): LacZα fragment of β-galactosidase; lacZ fragment
   1775..2203    +  rep_origin     f1 ori (sequence partly withheld): f1 bacteriophage origin of replication; arrow indicates direction of (+) strand synthesis
   2256..2360    +  promoter       AmpR promoter: bla
   2361..3221    +  CDS            AmpR: β-lactamase; bla; confers resistance to ampicillin, carbenicillin, and related antibiotics
   3359..3487    +  CDS            TRA2_ECOLX (fragment): Protein predicted: Swiss-Prot protein existence level 4. Required for transposition of transposon Tn903. From Escherichia coli.
   4242..5192    -  CDS            Rep101: RepA protein needed for replication with the pSC101 origin; rep101
   5240..28      -  rep_origin     pSC101 ori (across the origin): low-copy replication origin that requires the Rep101 protein
