[The description below was written by a language model from this plasmid's Addgene catalogue record and pLannotate feature annotations shown in this document.]
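Description:
pWSK29-wzzpHS2 is a low-copy bacterial expression plasmid built on pWSK29, a backbone of about 5.4 kb that pairs the pSC101 replication origin and its required Rep101 (RepA) initiator protein with a pBluescript-type cloning region. Selection is by ampicillin through the bla β-lactamase gene and its own promoter. An f1 phage origin is also present, which in principle allows single-stranded DNA rescue. Short remnants of a tetracycline resistance gene, an RSF origin, lacI and a Tn903 transposase appear in the annotation. These are fragments left over from the backbone's construction rather than functional elements.

The insert is the wzzpHS2 gene of Shigella flexneri, cloned into the multiple cloning site and thereby splitting it and the lacZα region. In the 6,780 nt full sequence, the roughly 1.1 kb open reading frame is labelled fepE by the annotation software, which reflects similarity to the E. coli FepE protein rather than the catalogue name. The coding strand runs in the same direction as the flanking T7 promoter and opposite to the lac promoter/operator and T3 promoter on the other side. The record does not say which promoter actually drives expression, and about 200 bp of unannotated sequence upstream of the gene could carry native regulatory signals.

The second feature table, from a 5,434 nt record, shows an intact MCS and no insert, so it appears to correspond to the empty backbone rather than the finished construct.

The associated publication concerns how altering lipopolysaccharide O antigen length affects the interaction of Salmonella Typhimurium with macrophages and complement. This is consistent with using the plasmid to supply a Wzz-type chain length regulator at modest gene dosage.
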