Addgene plasmid #172971: pWSK29-wzzpHS2
Purpose: pWSK29 with S. flexneri wzzpHS2 gene
Depositing lab: Renato Morona. Depositing organization: Adelaide University. Publication: Altering the length of the lipopolysaccharide O antigen has an impact on the interaction of Salmonella enterica serovar Typhimurium with macrophages and complement. Murray GL, Attridge SR, Morona R. J Bacteriol. 2006 Apr;188(7):2735-9. doi: 10.1128/JB.188.7.2735-2739.2006. PubMed 16547065.
Backbone
  Vector backbone: pWSK29
  Backbone size w/o insert (bp): 5400
  Vector type: Bacterial Expression
Growth in bacteria
  Bacterial resistance: Ampicillin, 100 μg/mL
  Growth temperature: 37°C
  Growth strain: DH5alpha
  Copy number: Low Copy
Gene/Insert
  Gene/Insert name: wzzPHS2 gene from Shigella flexneri
  Species: Shigella flexneri
Terms and licenses: Academic/Nonprofit Terms; Industry Terms: Not Available to Industry
How to cite: pWSK29-wzzpHS2 was a gift from Renato Morona (Addgene plasmid # 172971 ; http://n2t.net/addgene:172971 ; RRID:Addgene_172971)
